>Addgene plasmid #46130 | pGMR-QF#7m1 | depositor full sequence | sequence record 65031 | pGMR-QF#7m1 sequence 9922 bps
CATGATGAAATAACATAAGGTGGTCCCGTCGATAGCCGAAGCTTACCGAAGTATACACTTAAATTCAGTG
CACGTTTGCTTGTTGAGAGGAAAGGTTGTGTGCGGACGAATTTTTTTTTGAAAACATTAACCCTTACGTG
GAATAAAAAAAAATGAAATATTGCAAATTTTGCTGCAAAGCTGTGACTGGAGTAAAATTAATTCACGTGC
CGAAGTGTGCTATTAAGAGAAAATTGTGGGAGCAGAGCCTTGGGTGCAGCCTTGGTGAAAACTCCCAAAT
TTGTGATACCCACTTTAATGATTCGCAGTGGAAGGCTGCACCTGCAAAAGGTCAGACATTTAAAAGGAGG
CGACTCAACGCAGATGCCGTACCTAGTAAAGTGATAGAGCCTGAACCAGAAAAGATAAAAGAAGGCTATA
CCAGTGGGAGTACACAAACAGAGTAAGTTTGAATAGTAAAAAAAATCATTTATGTAAACAATAACGTGAC
TGTGCGTTAGGTCCTGTTCATTGTTTAATGAAAATAAGAGCTTGAGGGAAAAAATTCGTACTTTGGAGTA
CGAAATGCGTCGTTTAGAGCAGCAGCCGAATTAATTCTAGTTCCAGTGAAATCCAAGCATTTTCTAAATT
AAATGTATTCTTATTATTATAGTTGTTATTTTTGATATATATAAACAACACTATTATGCCCACCATTTTT
TTGAGATGCATCTACACAAGGAACAAACACTGGATGTCACTTTCAGTTCAAATTGTAACGCTAATCACTC
CGAACAGGTCACAAAAAATTACCTTAAAAAGTCATAATATTAAATTAGAATAAATATAGCTGTGAGGGAA
ATATATACAAATATATTGGAGCAAATAAATTGTACATACAAATATTTATTACTAATTTCTATTGAGACGA
AATGAACCACTCGGAACCATTTGAGCGAACCGAATCGCGCGGAACTAACGACAGTCGCTCCAAGGTCGTC
GAACAAAAGGTGAATGTGTTGCGGAGAGCGGGTGGGAGACAGCGAAAGAGCAACTACGAAACGTGGTGTG
GTGGAGGTGAATTATGAAGAGGGCGCGCGATTTGAAAAGTATGTATATAAAAAATATATCCCGGTGTTTT
ATGTAGCGATAAACGAGTTTTTGATGTAAGGTATGCAGGTGTGTAAGTCTTTTGGTTAGAAGACAAATCC
AAAGTCTACTTGTGGGGATGTTCGAAGGGGAAATACTTGTATTCTATAGGTCATATCTTGTTTTTATTGG
CACAAATATAATTACATTAGCTTTTTGAGGGGGCAATAAACAGTAAACACGATGGTAATAATGGTAAAAA
AAAAAACAAGCAGTTATTTCGGATATATGTCGGCTACTCCTTGCGTCGGGCCCGAAGTCTTAGAGCCAGA
TATGCGAGCACCCGGAAGCTCACGATGAGAATGGCCAGACCCACGTAGTCCAGCGGCAGATCGGCGGCGG
AGAAGTTAAGCGTCTCCAGGATGACCTTGCCCGAACTGGGGCACGTGGTGTTCGACGATGTGCAGCTAAT
TTCGCCCGGCTCCACGTCCGCCCATTGGTTAATCAGCAGACCCTCGTTGGCGTAACGGAACCATGAGAGG
TACGACAACCATTTGAGGTATACTGGCACCGAGCCCGAGTTCAAGAAGAAGCCGCCAAAGAGCAGGAATG
GTATGATAACCGGCGGACCCACAGACAGCGCCATCGAGGTCGAGGAGCTGGCGCAGGATATTAGATATCC
GAAGGACGTTGACACATTGGCCACCAGAGTGACCAGCGCCAGGCAGTTGAAGAAGTGCAGCACTCCGGCC
CGCAGTCCGATCATCGGATAGGCAATCGCCGTGAAGACCAGTGGCACTGTGAGAAAAAGCGGTAATTCGG
CAATCGTTTTGCCCAGAAAGTATGTGTCACAGCGATAAAGTCGACTTCGGGCCTCCCTCATAAAAACTGG
CAGCTCTGAGGTGAACACCTAAATCGAATCGATTCATTAGAAAGTTAGTAAATTATTAATATGCAAATGT
ATTCTAAACAAGACTTACATTTATCGTGGCAAAGACGTTTTGAAAGGTCATGTTGGTCAGGAAGAGGAAG
ATGGCTCCGTTGATATTCATCACGCCCACTTGCGTGAGTTGTTGGCCCAAAAAGATGAGGCCAATCAAGA
TGGCAACCATCTGCAAATTAAAATGTTACTCGCATCTCATTAATATTCATATCTTCAACATGTTCGCGAG
TTAAATGAAATTTATTTATTTTCTGCAAAACTATAAACTATACATCTCATTGAAAAAAACTAAGAAGGGT
GTGGAATCAGGCAATTCTAACTAAAATCTAGCGAATTTGTTTCCAAGAATTGTAAGCGTTATATCATTTG
TTTCCACTGGAACCACTCACCGTTGTCTGAATAAGTCGCACTTTTACGAGGAGTGGTTCCTTGAGCACCG
ACAGCCAGGATCGCCACAGGACCGCCCGGAACTGCATGAACCAGGTGGCCTTGTAGGTGTACCCATTCTC
CGGCTGCTCCAGTGGCTTCTCCAAATTTTTGGTGGCCAACAACTGCTCCATATCCCGGGCTACTTTGCTA
ATAGCAAAATTGTCGCATATCTTGGCGATCCGATCACGGGACTCGATCTCCCGTCCGGGCACAACGGCCA
ACACCTGTACGTAAAAGTCCGCCGGATTGTAGTTGGTAGGACACTGGGCACCCACGCTGGATAGGAGTTG
AGATGTAATGTAATGCTAGATACCCTTAATAAACACATCGAACTCACTAGGAAAAGAAGTCGACGGCTTC
GCTGGGAGTGCCCAAGAAAGCTACCCTGCCCTCGGCCATCAGAAGGATCTTGTCAAAGAGCTCAAACAGC
TCGGAAGACGGCTGATGAATGGTCAGGATGACGGTCTTGCCCTTCTGCGACAGCTTCTTCAGCACCTGGA
CGACGCTGTGGGCGGTAAATGAGTCCAGTCCGGAGGTGGGCTCATCGCAGATCAGAAGCGGCGGATCGGT
TAGTGCCTCGGAGGCGAATGCCAGACGCTTCCTTTCTCCGCCGGACAGACCTTTCACCCTGCCGGGCACA
CCGATGATCGTGTGCTGACATTTGCTGAGCGAAAGCTCCTGGATCACCTGATCCACGCGGGCCACTCGCT
GCCGATAGGTCAGATGTCGTGGCATCCGCACCATGGCCTGGAAAATCAGGTGTTCCCTGGCCGTTAGGGA
GCCGATAAAGAGGTCATCCTGCTGGACATAGGCGCACCTGGCCTGCATCTCCTTGGCGTCCACAGGTTGG
CCATTGAGCAGTCGCATCCCGGATGGCGATACTTGGATGCCCTGCGGCGATCGAAAGGCAAGGGCATTCA
GCAGGGTCGTCTTTCCGGCACCGGAACTGCCCATCACGGCCAAAAGTTCGCCCGGATAGGCCACGCCGCA
AACTGAGTTTCAAATTGGTAATTGGACCCTTTATTAAGATTTCACACAGATCAGCCGACTGCGAATAGAA
ACTCACCGTTCTTGAGCAAATGTTTCCTGGGCGCCGGTATGTGTCGCTCGTTGCAGAATAGTCCGCGTGT
CCGGTTGACCAGCTGCCGCCATCCGGAGCCCGGCTGATTGACCGCCCCAAAGATGTCCATATTGTGCCAG
GCATAGGTGAGGTTCTCGGCTAGTTGGCCGCTCCCTGAACCGGAGTCCTCCGGCGGACTGGGTGGCAGGA
GCGTGCCGTAGTTTTTGGCCTGCCCGAAGCCCTGGTTAATGCAGCTCTGCGAAGCCGCTCCGCTGTCACC
CTGCAATGATAGGGGATCTCAAATATCAACTACAAGCGTTATGCTCATCTAACCCCGAACAAAACGAAGT
ATCCTACGAAGTAGGTTTATACTTTTATTTATTTTTTGTGCATCTAGGATCAGCTTAAAATATCTGGTTG
TTATATTTTTTGTAAAAAAGAATGTAGTCGAAAATGAATGCCTTTAGATGTCTTGATCATGATATGATCT
TAAAAATTGTCTTATATAGCGAGCACAGCTACCAGAATAATCTGTTTCGTGTCACTATTTGTTTGTGCGA
TTGCGGTTTGGGATTTTTGTGGGTCGCAGTTCTCACGCCGCAGACAATTTGATGTTGCAATCGCAGTTCC
TATAGATCAAGTGAACTTAAGATGTATGCACATGTACTACTCACATTGTTCAGATGCTCGGCAGATGGGT
GTTTGCTGCCTCCGCGAATTAATAGCTCCTGATCCTCTTGGCCCATTGCCGGGATTTTTCACACTTTCCC
CTGCTTACCCACCCAAAACCAATCACCACCCCAATCACTCAAAAAACAAACAAAAATAAGAAGCGAGAGG
AGTTTTGGCACAGCACTTTGTGTTTAATTGATGGCGTAAACCGCTTGGAGCTTCGTCACGAAACCGCTGA
CAAAGTGCAACTGAAGGCGGACATTGACGCTAGGTAACGCTACAAACGGTGGCGAAAGAGATAGCGGACG
CAGCGGCGAAAGAGACGGCGATATTTCTGTGGACAGAGAAGGAGGCAAACAGCGCTGACTTTGAGTGGAA
TGTCATTTTGAGTGAGAGGTAATCGAAAGAACCTGGTACTTCAAATACCCTTGGATCGAAGTAAATTTAA
AACTGATCAGATAAGTTCAATGATGTCCAGTGCAGTAAAAAATAAAAAAAAAATATGTTTTTTTAAATCT
ACATTCTCCAAAAAAGGGTTTTATTAACTTACATACATACTAGAATTGATCCCCGATCCCCCTAGAATCC
CAAAACAAACTGGTTATTGTGGTAGGTCATTTGTTTGGCAGAAAGAAAACTCGAGCCCAGTGGAAACCCT
TGAAATGCCTTTAAGTCGAGCCCAGTGGAAACCCTTGAAATGCCTTTAAGTCGAGCCCAGTGGAAACCCT
TGAAATGCCTTTAAGTCGAGCCCAGTGGAAACCCTTGAAATGCCTTTAAGTCGAGCCCAGTGGAAACCCT
TGAAATGCCTTTAAGTCGACTCTAGAGGATCCGCGGCCGCGGGTACCGGGGGATCCGGCGAAAAGAGCGC
CGGAGTATAAATAGAGGCGCTTCGTCTACGGAGCGACAATTCAATTCAAACAAGCAAAGTGAACACGTCG
CTAAGCGAAAGCTAAGCAAATAAACAAGCGCAGCTGAACAAGCTAAACAATCTGCAGTAAAGTGCAAGTT
AAAGTGAATCAATTAAAAGTAACCAGCAACCAAGTAAATCAACTGCAACTACTGAAATCTGCCAAGAAGT
AATTATTGAATACAAGAAGAGAACTCTGAATAGGGAATTCAACATGCCACCCAAGCGCAAAACGCTTAAC
GCTGCGGCTGAGGCTAACGCTCATGCCGACGGACACGCCGACGGAAACGCCGACGGACACGTGGCCAATA
CGGCCGCGTCCTCGAATAATGCGAGGTTCGCTGATCTCACTAACATCGATACTCCGGGTCTGGGACCCAC
AACTACGACCCTGCTCGTGGAACCAGCACGCTCAAAGCGTCAACGAGTGTCCCGCGCATGCGACCAGTGC
CGTGCAGCCCGAGAGAAATGCGACGGAATACAGCCTGCGTGTTTCCCGTGCGTTTCCCAGGGAAGGTCCT
GCACTTATCAGGCTTCGCCGAAAAAGAGGGGAGTTCAAACCGGTTATATTCGTACGCTGGAGCTCGCCCT
CGCCTGGATGTTTGAAAATGTCGCGCGTTCCGAAGATGCCTTGCATAACCTCCTCGTCCGTGACGCCGGA
CAAGGATCAGCTCTGCTCGTTGGTAAAGATTCGCCGGCTGCCGAGCGACTCCATGCCCGTTGGGCTACTA
GCCGTGTCAATAAGAGCATTACCCGCCTCCTCCGTCAGTTGGAGCTCCCTCCTACCGCCACGGCTACGGC
CTCGATAATGCCGCACGTGATGGAGCAGCCTCTCAGTACCAGCATTAACCCCGTCAACGACCGCTTCAAC
GGTATTCCCAACCCCACTCCGTATAACTCCGATGCAGCTCTCGATGCTATCACTCAGACCAACGATTATG
GAAGCGTAAATACACATGGTATCCTCTCTACTTACCCGCCACCGGCTACGCACCTTAATGAAGCTTCCGT
CGCTCTCGCTCCCGGTGGCGCCCCCCCCCGACCGCCTCCTCCGTATGTTGACAGCACGACCAATCACCCG
CCGTACCACTCGAATCTGGTTCCAATGGCGAACTTTGGTTACTCGACCGTTGATTACGATGCCATGGTTG
ACGATTTGGCTAGCATTGAATACACGGACGCTGTGGATGTCGACCCACAGTTTATGACCAATCTGGGATT
CGTTCCTGGATGTAACTTCTCCGACATTAATACATACAAAAAGAAGAAATGAGAATTCGTTAACAGATCT
GCGGCCGCGGTCTAGAAGGCCTAATTCCAGCTGAGCGCCGGTCGCTACCATTACCAGTTGGTCTGGTGTC
GGGGATCCGTCGACTAAGGCCAAAGAGTCTAATTTTTGTTCATCAATGGGTTATAACATATGGGTTATAT
TATAAGTTTGTTTTAAGTTTTTGAGACTGATAAGAATGTTTCGATCGAATATTCCATAGAACAACAATAG
TATTACCTAATTACCAAGTCTTAATTTAGCAAAAATGTTATTGCTTATAGAAAAAATAAATTATTTATTT
GAAATTTAAAGTCAACTTGTCATTTAATGTCTTGTAGACTTTTGAAAGTCTTACGATACAATTAGTATCT
AATATACATGGGTTCATTCTACATTCTATATTAGTGATGATTTCTTTAGCTAGTAATACATTTTAATTAT
ATTCGGCTTTGATGATTTTCTGATTTTTTCCGAACGGATTTTCGTAGACCCTTTCGATCTCATAATGGCT
CATTTTATTGCGATGGACGGTCAGGAGAGCTCGAATTAACGGGGATCCGTCGACCTGCAGCCCAAGCTTT
GCGTACTCGCAAATTATTAAAAATAAAACTTTAAAAATAATTTCGTCTAATTAATATTATGAGTTAATTC
AAACCCCACGGACATGCTAAGGGTTAATCAACAATCATATCGCTGTCTCACTCAGACTCAATACGACACT
CAGAATACTATTCCTTTCACTCGCACTTATTGCAAGCATACGTTAAGTGGATGTCTCTTGCCGACGGGAC
CACCTTATGTTATTTCATCATGGTCTGGCCATTCTCATCGTGAGCTTCCGGGTGCTCGCATATCTGGCTC
TAAGACTTCGGGCCCGACGCAAGGAGTAGCCGACATATATCCGAAATAACTGCTTGTTTTTTTTTTTACC
ATTATTACCATCGTGTTTACTGTTTATTGCCCCCTCAAAAAGCTAATGTAATTATATTTGTGCCAATAAA
AACAAGATATGACCTATAGAATACAAGTATTTCCCCTTCGAACATCCCCACAAGTAGACTTTGGATTTGT
CTTCTAACCAAAAGACTTACACACCTGCATACCTTACATCAAAAACTCGTTTATCGCTACATAAAACACC
GGGATATATTTTTTATATACATACTTTTCAAATCGCGCGCCCTCTTCATAATTCACCTCCACCACACCAC
GTTTCGTAGTTGCTCTTTCGCTGTCTCCCACCCGCTCTCCGCAACACATTCACCTTTTGTTCGACGACCT
TGGAGCGACTGTCGTTAGTTCCGCGCGATTCGGTGCGGTATTTCACACCGCATATGGTGCACTCTCAGTA
CAATCTGCTCTGATGCCGCATAGTTAAGCCAGCCCCGACACCCGCCAACACCCGCTGACGCGCCCTGACG
GGCTTGTCTGCTCCCGGCATCCGCTTACAGACAAGCTGTGACCGTCTCCGGGAGCTGCATGTGTCAGAGG
TTTTCACCGTCATCACCGAAACGCGCGAGACGAAAGGGCCTCGTGATACGCCTATTTTTATAGGTTAATG
TCATGATAATAATGGTTTCTTAGACGTCAGGTGGCACTTTTCGGGGAAATGTGCGCGGAACCCCTATTTG
TTTATTTTTCTAAATACATTCAAATATGTATCCGCTCATGAGACAATAACCCTGATAAATGCTTCAATAA
TATTGAAAAAGGAAGAGTATGAGTATTCAACATTTCCGTGTCGCCCTTATTCCCTTTTTTGCGGCATTTT
GCCTTCCTGTTTTTGCTCACCCAGAAACGCTGGTGAAAGTAAAAGATGCTGAAGATCAGTTGGGTGCACG
AGTGGGTTACATCGAACTGGATCTCAACAGCGGTAAGATCCTTGAGAGTTTTCGCCCCGAAGAACGTTTT
CCAATGATGAGCACTTTTAAAGTTCTGCTATGTGGCGCGGTATTATCCCGTGTTGACGCCGGGCAAGAGC
AACTCGGTCGCCGCATACACTATTCTCAGAATGACTTGGTTGAGTACTCACCAGTCACAGAAAAGCATCT
TACGGATGGCATGACAGTAAGAGAATTATGCAGTGCTGCCATAACCATGAGTGATAACACTGCGGCCAAC
TTACTTCTGACAACGATCGGAGGACCGAAGGAGCTAACCGCTTTTTTGCACAACATGGGGGATCATGTAA
CTCGCCTTGATCGTTGGGAACCGGAGCTGAATGAAGCCATACCAAACGACGAGCGTGACACCACGATGCC
TGTAGCAATGGCAACAACGTTGCGCAAACTATTAACTGGCGAACTACTTACTCTAGCTTCCCGGCAACAA
TTAATAGACTGGATGGAGGCGGATAAAGTTGCAGGACCACTTCTGCGCTCGGCCCTTCCGGCTGGCTGGT
TTATTGCTGATAAATCTGGAGCCGGTGAGCGTGGGTCTCGCGGTATCATTGCAGCACTGGGGCCAGATGG
TAAGCCCTCCCGTATCGTAGTTATCTACACGACGGGGAGTCAGGCAACTATGGATGAACGAAATAGACAG
ATCGCTGAGATAGGTGCCTCACTGATTAAGCATTGGTAACTGTCAGACCAAGTTTACTCATATATACTTT
AGATTGATTTAAAACTTCATTTTTAATTTAAAAGGATCTAGGTGAAGATCCTTTTTGATAATCTCATGAC
CAAAATCCCTTAACGTGAGTTTTCGTTCCACTGAGCGTCAGACCCCGTAGAAAAGATCAAAGGATCTTCT
TGAGATCCTTTTTTTCTGCGCGTAATCTGCTGCTTGCAAACAAAAAAACCACCGCTACCAGCGGTGGTTT
GTTTGCCGGATCAAGAGCTACCAACTCTTTTTCCGAAGGTAACTGGCTTCAGCAGAGCGCAGATACCAAA
TACTGTCCTTCTAGTGTAGCCGTAGTTAGGCCACCACTTCAAGAACTCTGTAGCACCGCCTACATACCTC
GCTCTGCTAATCCTGTTACCAGTGGCTGCTGCCAGTGGCGATAAGTCGTGTCTTACCGGGTTGGACTCAA
GACGATAGTTACCGGATAAGGCGCAGCGGTCGGGCTGAACGGGGGGTTCGTGCACACAGCCCAGCTTGGA
GCGAACGACCTACACCGAACTGAGATACCTACAGCGTGAGCATTGAGAAAGCGCCACGCTTCCCGAAGGG
AGAAAGGCGGACAGGTATCCGGTAAGCGGCAGGGTCGGAACAGGAGAGCGCACGAGGGAGCTTCCAGGGG
GAAACGCCTGGTATCTTTATAGTCCTGTCGGGTTTCGCCACCTCTGACTTGAGCGTCGATTTTTGTGATG
CTCGTCAGGGGGGCGGAGCCTATGGAAAAACGCCTTCTTCTTGAACTCGGGCTCGGTGCCAGTATACCTC
AAATGGTTGTCGTACCTCTCATGGTTCCGTTACGCCAACGAGGGTCTGCTGATTAACCAATGGGCGGACG
TGGAGCCGGGCGAAATTAGCTGCACATCGTCGAACACCACGTGCCCCAGTTCGGGCAAGGTCATCCTGGA
GACGCTTAACTTCTCCGCCGCCGATCTGCCGCTGGACTACGTGGGTCTGGCC
Features (pLannotate 1.2.2; 14 found; start..end, strand, type, name):
      1..586     +  misc_feature   P element 5' end: No description available
   1364..4246    -  CDS            mini-white: Drosophila white gene eye color pigment; white; This is a modified version of the white gene lacking part of the first intron.
   4752..4815    +  promoter       hsp70 promoter (fragment): Drosophila melanogaster hsp70Bb promoter
   4985..5002    -  misc_feature   MCS (fragment): pUC18/19 multiple cloning site
   5040..5278    +  promoter       hsp70 promoter: Drosophila melanogaster hsp70Bb promoter
   6458..6887    +  polyA_signal   hsp70 poly(A): polyadenlyation signal from the Drosophila melanogaster hsp70Ab gene
   6930..7162    +  misc_feature   P element 3' end: P element 3' end
   7162..7664    +  gene           mini-white (fragment): white; This modified version of the white gene lacks part of the first intron.
   7663..7732    -  misc_feature   bom (fragment): basis of mobility region from pBR322
   7834..7869    -  CDS            rop (fragment): Rop protein, which maintains plasmids at low copy number; rop
   7964..8068    +  promoter       AmpR promoter: bla
   8069..8929    +  CDS            AmpR: β-lactamase; bla; confers resistance to ampicillin, carbenicillin, and related antibiotics
   9100..9688    +  rep_origin     ori: high-copy-number ColE1/pMB1/pBR322/pUC origin of replication
   9694..9922    +  CDS            mini-white (fragment): Drosophila white gene eye color pigment; white; This is a modified version of the white gene lacking part of the first intron.
