[The description below was written by a language model from this plasmid's Addgene catalogue record and pLannotate feature annotations shown in this document.]
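Description:
pGMR-QF#7m1 is a Drosophila P-element transformation plasmid built on the pGMR backbone, carrying a synthetic variant of the Q-system transcriptional activator QF. The roughly 9.9 kb plasmid is propagated in E. coli through a ColE1/pUC-type origin and an ampicillin resistance gene (β-lactamase with its own promoter). P element 5' and 3' ends flank the fly-directed portion of the construct, so that this region can be integrated into the germline genome by P transposase. A mini-white gene within these ends serves as the eye-colour marker for identifying transformants in a white mutant background. Additional short mini-white, bom and rop fragments annotated outside the P element ends appear to be backbone remnants.

The payload is a 1,062 bp synthetic insert described as the QF DNA-binding domain joined to a modified activation domain ("QF#7 activation domain m1", also noted as QF2 with modified activation domain 1). The annotation tool did not label the insert itself, but the unannotated gap between the hsp70 promoter and the hsp70 polyadenylation signal is where it would sit. pGMR vectors are generally used to drive expression in the developing eye through GMR (Glass-binding) enhancer elements placed upstream of a minimal hsp70 promoter. The feature table shows only the hsp70 promoter elements and does not annotate the GMR enhancer.

The construct comes from work on improving and expanding Q-system reagents, in which QF binds QUAS sites to activate reporter or effector transgenes. It was presumably used to test the activity or tolerability of this QF variant in flies. The depositor notes a single-nucleotide deletion, which falls near the end of the hsp70 poly(A) region and is considered functionally unimportant.
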