Addgene plasmid #46130: pGMR-QF#7m1
Depositing lab: Christopher Potter. Depositing organization: Johns Hopkins University and School of Medicine. Publication: Improved and expanded Q-system reagents for genetic manipulations. Riabinina O, Luginbuhl D, Marr E, Liu S, Wu MN, Luo L, Potter CJ. Nat Methods. 2015 Jan 12. doi: 10.1038/nmeth.3250. PubMed 25581800.
Backbone
  Vector backbone: pGMR
  Backbone manufacturer: Bruce Hay
  Backbone size w/o insert (bp): 8859
  Total vector size (bp): 9922
  Vector type: Insect Expression
  Selectable markers: white
Growth in bacteria
  Bacterial resistance: Ampicillin, 100 μg/mL
  Growth temperature: 37°C
  Growth strain: DH5alpha
  Copy number: Unknown
Gene/Insert
  Gene/Insert name: QF#7m1 (alt names: QF#7 activation domain m1; QF DNA binding domain; QF2 with modified activation domain 1)
  Species: Synthetic
  Insert size (bp): 1062
  Cloning method: Ligation Independent Cloning
  Sequencing primers: 5′ pCasper-hs
Terms and licenses: Academic/Nonprofit Terms; Industry Terms: Not Available to Industry
Depositor comments: Please note that Addgene's sequencing results found a single nucleotide deletion of bp# 6883 when compared to the full plasmid sequence. The depositing laboratory states that this difference is not a concern for the function of the plasmid. Please see this additional reference https://www.ncbi.nlm.nih.gov/pubmed/20434990 for more information on the Q-system.
How to cite: pGMR-QF#7m1 was a gift from Christopher Potter (Addgene plasmid # 46130 ; http://n2t.net/addgene:46130 ; RRID:Addgene_46130)
