>Addgene plasmid #46130 | pGMR-QF#7m1 | addgene partial sequence | sequence record 68067 | Pry1 5'-ccttagcatgtccgtggggtttgaat-3'
AAGTTTTATTTTTAATAATTTGCGAGTACGCAAAGCTTGGCTGCAGGTCGACGGATCCCCGTTAATTCGA
GCTCTCCTGACCGTCCATCGCAATAAAATGAGCCATTATGAGATCGAAAGGGTCTACGAAAATCCGTTCG
GAAAAAATCAGAAAATCATCAAAGCCGAATATAATTAAAATGTATTACTAGCTAAAGAAATCATCACTAA
TATAGAATGTAGAATGAACCCATGTATATTAGATACTAATTGTATCGTAAGACTTTCAAAAGTCTACAAG
ACATTAAATGACAAGTTGACTTTAAATTTCAAATAAATAATTTATTTTTTCTATAAGCAATAACATTTTT
GCTAAATTAAGACTTGGTAATTAGGTAATACTATTGTTGTTCTATGGAATATTCGATCGAAACATTCTTA
TCAGTCTCAAAAACTTAAAACAAACTTATAATATAACCCATATGTTATAACCCATTGATGAACAAAAATT
AGACTCTTTGGCCTTAGTCGACGGATCCCCGACACCAGACCAACTGGTAATGGTAGCGACCGGCGCTCAG
CTGGAATTAGGCCTTCTAGACCGCGGCCGCAGATCTGTTAACGAATTCTCATTTCTTCTTTTTGTATGTA
TTAATGTCGGAGAAGTTACATCCAGGAACGAATCCCAGATTGGTCATAAACTGTGGGTCGACATCCACAG
CGTCCGTGTATTCAATGCTAGCCAAATCGTCAACCATGGCATCGTAATCAACGGTCGAGTAACCAAAGTT
CGCCATTGGAACCAGATTCGAGTGGTACGGCGGGTGATTGGTCGTGCTGTCAACATACGGAGGAGGCGGT
CGGGGGGGGGCGCC
