>Addgene plasmid #46130 | pGMR-QF#7m1 | addgene partial sequence | sequence record 68068 | pCasper-hs
ACTCTGAATAGGGAATTCAACATGCCACCCAAGCGCAAAACGCTTAACGCTGCGGCTGAGGCTAACGCTC
ATGCCGACGGACACGCCGACGGAAACGCCGACGGACACGTGGCCAATACGGCCGCGTCCTCGAATAATGC
GAGGTTCGCTGATCTCACTAACATCGATACTCCGGGTCTGGGACCCACAACTACGACCCTGCTCGTGGAA
CCAGCACGCTCAAAGCGTCAACGAGTGTCCCGCGCATGCGACCAGTGCCGTGCAGCCCGAGAGAAATGCG
ACGGAATACAGCCTGCGTGTTTCCCGTGCGTTTCCCAGGGAAGGTCCTGCACTTATCAGGCTTCGCCGAA
AAAGAGGGGAGTTCAAACCGGTTATATTCGTACGCTGGAGCTCGCCCTCGCCTGGATGTTTGAAAATGTC
GCGCGTTCCGAAGATGCCTTGCATAACCTCCTCGTCCGTGACGCCGGACAAGGATCAGCTCTGCTCGTTG
GTAAAGATTCGCCGGCTGCCGAGCGACTCCATGCCCGTTGGGCTACTAGCCGTGTCAATAAGAGCATTAC
CCGCCTCCTCCGTCAGTTGGAGCTCCCTCCTACCGCCACGGCTACGGCCTCGATAATGCCGCACGTGATG
GAGCAGCCTCTCAGTACCAGCATTAACCCCGTCAACGACCGCTTCAACGGTATTCCCAACCCCACTCCGT
ATAACTCCGATGCAGCTCTCGATGCTATCACTCAGACCAACGATTATGGAAGCGTAAATACACATGGTAT
CCTCTCTACTTACCCGCCACCGGCTACGCACCTTAATGAAGCTTCCGTCGCTCTCGCTCCCGGTGGCGCC
CCCCCCCGA
